>Addgene plasmid #128243 | PX458_ZNF326_iso1_1 | addgene full sequence | sequence record 260956 | Addgene NGS Result
TTTTGCTCACATGTGAGGGCCTATTTCCCATGATTCCTTCATATTTGCATATACGATACAAGGCTGTTAG
AGAGATAATTGGAATTAATTTGACTGTAAACACAAAGATATTAGTACAAAATACGTGACGTAGAAAGTAA
TAATTTCTTGGGTAGTTTGCAGTTTTAAAATTATGTTTTAAAATGGACTATCATATGCTTACCGTAACTT
GAAAGTATTTCGATTTCTTGGCTTTATATATCTTGTGGAAAGGACGAAACACCGTATAAGGTATTAGATT
TAAAGTTTTAGAGCTAGAAATAGCAAGTTAAAATAAGGCTAGTCCGTTATCAACTTGAAAAAGTGGCACC
GAGTCGGTGCTTTTTTGTTTTAGAGCTAGAAATAGCAAGTTAAAATAAGGCTAGTCCGTTTTTAGCGCGT
GCGCCAATTCTGCAGACAAATGGCTCTAGAGGTACCCGTTACATAACTTACGGTAAATGGCCCGCCTGGC
TGACCGCCCAACGACCCCCGCCCATTGACGTCAATAGTAACGCCAATAGGGACTTTCCATTGACGTCAAT
GGGTGGAGTATTTACGGTAAACTGCCCACTTGGCAGTACATCAAGTGTATCATATGCCAAGTACGCCCCC
TATTGACGTCAATGACGGTAAATGGCCCGCCTGGCATTGTGCCCAGTACATGACCTTATGGGACTTTCCT
ACTTGGCAGTACATCTACGTATTAGTCATCGCTATTACCATGGTCGAGGTGAGCCCCACGTTCTGCTTCA
CTCTCCCCATCTCCCCCCCCTCCCCACCCCCAATTTTGTATTTATTTATTTTTTAATTATTTTGTGCAGC
GATGGGGGCGGGGGGGGGGGGGGGGCGCGCGCCAGGCGGGGCGGGGCGGGGCGAGGGGCGGGGCGGGGCG
AGGCGGAGAGGTGCGGCGGCAGCCAATCAGAGCGGCGCGCTCCGAAAGTTTCCTTTTATGGCGAGGCGGC
GGCGGCGGCGGCCCTATAAAAAGCGAAGCGCGCGGCGGGCGGGAGTCGCTGCGCGCTGCCTTCGCCCCGT
GCCCCGCTCCGCCGCCGCCTCGCGCCGCCCGCCCCGGCTCTGACTGACCGCGTTACTCCCACAGGTGAGC
GGGCGGGACGGCCCTTCTCCTCCGGGCTGTAATTAGCTGAGCAAGAGGTAAGGGTTTAAGGGATGGTTGG
TTGGTGGGGTATTAATGTTTAATTACCTGGAGCACCTGCCTGAAATCACTTTTTTTCAGGTTGGACCGGT
GCCACCATGGACTATAAGGACCACGACGGAGACTACAAGGATCATGATATTGATTACAAAGACGATGACG
ATAAGATGGCCCCAAAGAAGAAGCGGAAGGTCGGTATCCACGGAGTCCCAGCAGCCGACAAGAAGTACAG
CATCGGCCTGGACATCGGCACCAACTCTGTGGGCTGGGCCGTGATCACCGACGAGTACAAGGTGCCCAGC
AAGAAATTCAAGGTGCTGGGCAACACCGACCGGCACAGCATCAAGAAGAACCTGATCGGAGCCCTGCTGT
TCGACAGCGGCGAAACAGCCGAGGCCACCCGGCTGAAGAGAACCGCCAGAAGAAGATACACCAGACGGAA
GAACCGGATCTGCTATCTGCAAGAGATCTTCAGCAACGAGATGGCCAAGGTGGACGACAGCTTCTTCCAC
AGACTGGAAGAGTCCTTCCTGGTGGAAGAGGATAAGAAGCACGAGCGGCACCCCATCTTCGGCAACATCG
TGGACGAGGTGGCCTACCACGAGAAGTACCCCACCATCTACCACCTGAGAAAGAAACTGGTGGACAGCAC
CGACAAGGCCGACCTGCGGCTGATCTATCTGGCCCTGGCCCACATGATCAAGTTCCGGGGCCACTTCCTG
ATCGAGGGCGACCTGAACCCCGACAACAGCGACGTGGACAAGCTGTTCATCCAGCTGGTGCAGACCTACA
ACCAGCTGTTCGAGGAAAACCCCATCAACGCCAGCGGCGTGGACGCCAAGGCCATCCTGTCTGCCAGACT
GAGCAAGAGCAGACGGCTGGAAAATCTGATCGCCCAGCTGCCCGGCGAGAAGAAGAATGGCCTGTTCGGA
AACCTGATTGCCCTGAGCCTGGGCCTGACCCCCAACTTCAAGAGCAACTTCGACCTGGCCGAGGATGCCA
AACTGCAGCTGAGCAAGGACACCTACGACGACGACCTGGACAACCTGCTGGCCCAGATCGGCGACCAGTA
CGCCGACCTGTTTCTGGCCGCCAAGAACCTGTCCGACGCCATCCTGCTGAGCGACATCCTGAGAGTGAAC
ACCGAGATCACCAAGGCCCCCCTGAGCGCCTCTATGATCAAGAGATACGACGAGCACCACCAGGACCTGA
CCCTGCTGAAAGCTCTCGTGCGGCAGCAGCTGCCTGAGAAGTACAAAGAGATTTTCTTCGACCAGAGCAA
GAACGGCTACGCCGGCTACATTGACGGCGGAGCCAGCCAGGAAGAGTTCTACAAGTTCATCAAGCCCATC
CTGGAAAAGATGGACGGCACCGAGGAACTGCTCGTGAAGCTGAACAGAGAGGACCTGCTGCGGAAGCAGC
GGACCTTCGACAACGGCAGCATCCCCCACCAGATCCACCTGGGAGAGCTGCACGCCATTCTGCGGCGGCA
GGAAGATTTTTACCCATTCCTGAAGGACAACCGGGAAAAGATCGAGAAGATCCTGACCTTCCGCATCCCC
TACTACGTGGGCCCTCTGGCCAGGGGAAACAGCAGATTCGCCTGGATGACCAGAAAGAGCGAGGAAACCA
TCACCCCCTGGAACTTCGAGGAAGTGGTGGACAAGGGCGCTTCCGCCCAGAGCTTCATCGAGCGGATGAC
CAACTTCGATAAGAACCTGCCCAACGAGAAGGTGCTGCCCAAGCACAGCCTGCTGTACGAGTACTTCACC
GTGTATAACGAGCTGACCAAAGTGAAATACGTGACCGAGGGAATGAGAAAGCCCGCCTTCCTGAGCGGCG
AGCAGAAAAAGGCCATCGTGGACCTGCTGTTCAAGACCAACCGGAAAGTGACCGTGAAGCAGCTGAAAGA
GGACTACTTCAAGAAAATCGAGTGCTTCGACTCCGTGGAAATCTCCGGCGTGGAAGATCGGTTCAACGCC
TCCCTGGGCACATACCACGATCTGCTGAAAATTATCAAGGACAAGGACTTCCTGGACAATGAGGAAAACG
AGGACATTCTGGAAGATATCGTGCTGACCCTGACACTGTTTGAGGACAGAGAGATGATCGAGGAACGGCT
GAAAACCTATGCCCACCTGTTCGACGACAAAGTGATGAAGCAGCTGAAGCGGCGGAGATACACCGGCTGG
GGCAGGCTGAGCCGGAAGCTGATCAACGGCATCCGGGACAAGCAGTCCGGCAAGACAATCCTGGATTTCC
TGAAGTCCGACGGCTTCGCCAACAGAAACTTCATGCAGCTGATCCACGACGACAGCCTGACCTTTAAAGA
GGACATCCAGAAAGCCCAGGTGTCCGGCCAGGGCGATAGCCTGCACGAGCACATTGCCAATCTGGCCGGC
AGCCCCGCCATTAAGAAGGGCATCCTGCAGACAGTGAAGGTGGTGGACGAGCTCGTGAAAGTGATGGGCC
GGCACAAGCCCGAGAACATCGTGATCGAAATGGCCAGAGAGAACCAGACCACCCAGAAGGGACAGAAGAA
CAGCCGCGAGAGAATGAAGCGGATCGAAGAGGGCATCAAAGAGCTGGGCAGCCAGATCCTGAAAGAACAC
CCCGTGGAAAACACCCAGCTGCAGAACGAGAAGCTGTACCTGTACTACCTGCAGAATGGGCGGGATATGT
ACGTGGACCAGGAACTGGACATCAACCGGCTGTCCGACTACGATGTGGACCATATCGTGCCTCAGAGCTT
TCTGAAGGACGACTCCATCGACAACAAGGTGCTGACCAGAAGCGACAAGAACCGGGGCAAGAGCGACAAC
GTGCCCTCCGAAGAGGTCGTGAAGAAGATGAAGAACTACTGGCGGCAGCTGCTGAACGCCAAGCTGATTA
CCCAGAGAAAGTTCGACAATCTGACCAAGGCCGAGAGAGGCGGCCTGAGCGAACTGGATAAGGCCGGCTT
CATCAAGAGACAGCTGGTGGAAACCCGGCAGATCACAAAGCACGTGGCACAGATCCTGGACTCCCGGATG
AACACTAAGTACGACGAGAATGACAAGCTGATCCGGGAAGTGAAAGTGATCACCCTGAAGTCCAAGCTGG
TGTCCGATTTCCGGAAGGATTTCCAGTTTTACAAAGTGCGCGAGATCAACAACTACCACCACGCCCACGA
CGCCTACCTGAACGCCGTCGTGGGAACCGCCCTGATCAAAAAGTACCCTAAGCTGGAAAGCGAGTTCGTG
TACGGCGACTACAAGGTGTACGACGTGCGGAAGATGATCGCCAAGAGCGAGCAGGAAATCGGCAAGGCTA
CCGCCAAGTACTTCTTCTACAGCAACATCATGAACTTTTTCAAGACCGAGATTACCCTGGCCAACGGCGA
GATCCGGAAGCGGCCTCTGATCGAGACAAACGGCGAAACCGGGGAGATCGTGTGGGATAAGGGCCGGGAT
TTTGCCACCGTGCGGAAAGTGCTGAGCATGCCCCAAGTGAATATCGTGAAAAAGACCGAGGTGCAGACAG
GCGGCTTCAGCAAAGAGTCTATCCTGCCCAAGAGGAACAGCGATAAGCTGATCGCCAGAAAGAAGGACTG
GGACCCTAAGAAGTACGGCGGCTTCGACAGCCCCACCGTGGCCTATTCTGTGCTGGTGGTGGCCAAAGTG
GAAAAGGGCAAGTCCAAGAAACTGAAGAGTGTGAAAGAGCTGCTGGGGATCACCATCATGGAAAGAAGCA
GCTTCGAGAAGAATCCCATCGACTTTCTGGAAGCCAAGGGCTACAAAGAAGTGAAAAAGGACCTGATCAT
CAAGCTGCCTAAGTACTCCCTGTTCGAGCTGGAAAACGGCCGGAAGAGAATGCTGGCCTCTGCCGGCGAA
CTGCAGAAGGGAAACGAACTGGCCCTGCCCTCCAAATATGTGAACTTCCTGTACCTGGCCAGCCACTATG
AGAAGCTGAAGGGCTCCCCCGAGGATAATGAGCAGAAACAGCTGTTTGTGGAACAGCACAAGCACTACCT
GGACGAGATCATCGAGCAGATCAGCGAGTTCTCCAAGAGAGTGATCCTGGCCGACGCTAATCTGGACAAA
GTGCTGTCCGCCTACAACAAGCACCGGGATAAGCCCATCAGAGAGCAGGCCGAGAATATCATCCACCTGT
TTACCCTGACCAATCTGGGAGCCCCTGCCGCCTTCAAGTACTTTGACACCACCATCGACCGGAAGAGGTA
CACCAGCACCAAAGAGGTGCTGGACGCCACCCTGATCCACCAGAGCATCACCGGCCTGTACGAGACACGG
ATCGACCTGTCTCAGCTGGGAGGCGACAAAAGGCCGGCGGCCACGAAAAAGGCCGGCCAGGCAAAAAAGA
AAAAGGAATTCGGCAGTGGAGAGGGCAGAGGAAGTCTGCTAACATGCGGTGACGTCGAGGAGAATCCTGG
CCCAGTGAGCAAGGGCGAGGAGCTGTTCACCGGGGTGGTGCCCATCCTGGTCGAGCTGGACGGCGACGTA
AACGGCCACAAGTTCAGCGTGTCCGGCGAGGGCGAGGGCGATGCCACCTACGGCAAGCTGACCCTGAAGT
TCATCTGCACCACCGGCAAGCTGCCCGTGCCCTGGCCCACCCTCGTGACCACCCTGACCTACGGCGTGCA
GTGCTTCAGCCGCTACCCCGACCACATGAAGCAGCACGACTTCTTCAAGTCCGCCATGCCCGAAGGCTAC
GTCCAGGAGCGCACCATCTTCTTCAAGGACGACGGCAACTACAAGACCCGCGCCGAGGTGAAGTTCGAGG
GCGACACCCTGGTGAACCGCATCGAGCTGAAGGGCATCGACTTCAAGGAGGACGGCAACATCCTGGGGCA
CAAGCTGGAGTACAACTACAACAGCCACAACGTCTATATCATGGCCGACAAGCAGAAGAACGGCATCAAG
GTGAACTTCAAGATCCGCCACAACATCGAGGACGGCAGCGTGCAGCTCGCCGACCACTACCAGCAGAACA
CCCCCATCGGCGACGGCCCCGTGCTGCTGCCCGACAACCACTACCTGAGCACCCAGTCCGCCCTGAGCAA
AGACCCCAACGAGAAGCGCGATCACATGGTCCTGCTGGAGTTCGTGACCGCCGCCGGGATCACTCTCGGC
ATGGACGAGCTGTACAAGGAATTCTAACTAGAGCTCGCTGATCAGCCTCGACTGTGCCTTCTAGTTGCCA
GCCATCTGTTGTTTGCCCCTCCCCCGTGCCTTCCTTGACCCTGGAAGGTGCCACTCCCACTGTCCTTTCC
TAATAAAATGAGGAAATTGCATCGCATTGTCTGAGTAGGTGTCATTCTATTCTGGGGGGTGGGGTGGGGC
AGGACAGCAAGGGGGAGGATTGGGAAGAGAATAGCAGGCATGCTGGGGAGCGGCCGCAGGAACCCCTAGT
GATGGAGTTGGCCACTCCCTCTCTGCGCGCTCGCTCGCTCACTGAGGCCGGGCGACCAAAGGTCGCCCGA
CGCCCGGGCTTTGCCCGGGCGGCCTCAGTGAGCGAGCGAGCGCGCAGCTGCCTGCAGGGGCGCCTGATGC
GGTATTTTCTCCTTACGCATCTGTGCGGTATTTCACACCGCATA
[95 nt withheld, positions 6765-6859]
T
[46 nt withheld, positions 6861-6906]
C
[141 nt withheld, positions 6908-7048]
CCTTTGACGTTGGAGTCCACGTTCTTT
[37 nt withheld, positions 7076-7112]
ACTCTATCTCGGGCTATTCTTTTGATTTATAAGGGATTTTGCCGATTTCGGTCTATTGGTTAAAAAATGA
GCTGATTTAACAAAAATTTAACGCGAATTTTAACAAAATATTAACGTTTACAATTTTATGGTGCACTCTC
AGTACAATCTGCTCTGATGCCGCATAGTTAAGCCAGCCCCGACACCCGCCAACACCCGCTGACGCGCCCT
GACGGGCTTGTCTGCTCCCGGCATCCGCTTACAGACAAGCTGTGACCGTCTCCGGGAGCTGCATGTGTCA
GAGGTTTTCACCGTCATCACCGAAACGCGCGAGACGAAAGGGCCTCGTGATACGCCTATTTTTATAGGTT
AATGTCATGATAATAATGGTTTCTTAGACGTCAGGTGGCACTTTTCGGGGAAATGTGCGCGGAACCCCTA
TTTGTTTATTTTTCTAAATACATTCAAATATGTATCCGCTCATGAGACAATAACCCTGATAAATGCTTCA
ATAATATTGAAAAAGGAAGAGTATGAGTATTCAACATTTCCGTGTCGCCCTTATTCCCTTTTTTGCGGCA
TTTTGCCTTCCTGTTTTTGCTCACCCAGAAACGCTGGTGAAAGTAAAAGATGCTGAAGATCAGTTGGGTG
CACGAGTGGGTTACATCGAACTGGATCTCAACAGCGGTAAGATCCTTGAGAGTTTTCGCCCCGAAGAACG
TTTTCCAATGATGAGCACTTTTAAAGTTCTGCTATGTGGCGCGGTATTATCCCGTATTGACGCCGGGCAA
GAGCAACTCGGTCGCCGCATACACTATTCTCAGAATGACTTGGTTGAGTACTCACCAGTCACAGAAAAGC
ATCTTACGGATGGCATGACAGTAAGAGAATTATGCAGTGCTGCCATAACCATGAGTGATAACACTGCGGC
CAACTTACTTCTGACAACGATCGGAGGACCGAAGGAGCTAACCGCTTTTTTGCACAACATGGGGGATCAT
GTAACTCGCCTTGATCGTTGGGAACCGGAGCTGAATGAAGCCATACCAAACGACGAGCGTGACACCACGA
TGCCTGTAGCAATGGCAACAACGTTGCGCAAACTATTAACTGGCGAACTACTTACTCTAGCTTCCCGGCA
ACAATTAATAGACTGGATGGAGGCGGATAAAGTTGCAGGACCACTTCTGCGCTCGGCCCTTCCGGCTGGC
TGGTTTATTGCTGATAAATCTGGAGCCGGTGAGCGTGGAAGCCGCGGTATCATTGCAGCACTGGGGCCAG
ATGGTAAGCCCTCCCGTATCGTAGTTATCTACACGACGGGGAGTCAGGCAACTATGGATGAACGAAATAG
ACAGATCGCTGAGATAGGTGCCTCACTGATTAAGCATTGGTAACTGTCAGACCAAGTTTACTCATATATA
CTTTAGATTGATTTAAAACTTCATTTTTAATTTAAAAGGATCTAGGTGAAGATCCTTTTTGATAATCTCA
TGACCAAAATCCCTTAACGTGAGTTTTCGTTCCACTGAGCGTCAGACCCCGTAGAAAAGATCAAAGGATC
TTCTTGAGATCCTTTTTTTCTGCGCGTAATCTGCTGCTTGCAAACAAAAAAACCACCGCTACCAGCGGTG
GTTTGTTTGCCGGATCAAGAGCTACCAACTCTTTTTCCGAAGGTAACTGGCTTCAGCAGAGCGCAGATAC
CAAATACTGTTCTTCTAGTGTAGCCGTAGTTAGGCCACCACTTCAAGAACTCTGTAGCACCGCCTACATA
CCTCGCTCTGCTAATCCTGTTACCAGTGGCTGCTGCCAGTGGCGATAAGTCGTGTCTTACCGGGTTGGAC
TCAAGACGATAGTTACCGGATAAGGCGCAGCGGTCGGGCTGAACGGGGGGTTCGTGCACACAGCCCAGCT
TGGAGCGAACGACCTACACCGAACTGAGATACCTACAGCGTGAGCTATGAGAAAGCGCCACGCTTCCCGA
AGGGAGAAAGGCGGACAGGTATCCGGTAAGCGGCAGGGTCGGAACAGGAGAGCGCACGAGGGAGCTTCCA
GGGGGAAACGCCTGGTATCTTTATAGTCCTGTCGGGTTTCGCCACCTCTGACTTGAGCGTCGATTTTTGT
GATGCTCGTCAGGGGGGCGGAGCCTATGGAAAAACGCCAGCAACGCGGCCTTTTTACGGTTCCTGGCCTT
TTGCTGGCC
Features (pLannotate 1.2.2; 19 found; start..end, strand, type, name):
     15..255     +  promoter       U6 promoter: RNA polymerase III promoter for human U6 snRNA
    285..360     +  misc_RNA       gRNA scaffold: guide RNA scaffold for the Streptococcus pyogenes CRISPR/Cas9 system
    367..410     +  misc_RNA       gRNA scaffold (fragment): guide RNA scaffold for the Streptococcus pyogenes CRISPR/Cas9 system
    457..742     +  enhancer       CMV enhancer: human cytomegalovirus immediate early enhancer; contains an 18-bp deletion relative to the standard CMV enhancer
    744..1021    +  promoter       chicken β-actin promoter: No description available
   1022..1249    +  intron         hybrid intron: hybrid between chicken β-actin (CBA) and minute virus of mice (MMV) introns (Gray et al., 2011)
   1387..2988    +  CDS            Cas9(N): N-terminal portion of Streptococcus pyogenes Cas9 (Zetsche et al., 2015)
   2989..5487    +  CDS            Cas9(C): C-terminal portion of Streptococcus pyogenes Cas9 (Zetsche et al., 2015)
   5488..5535    +  CDS            nucleoplasmin NLS: bipartite nuclear localization signal from nucleoplasmin
   5605..6318    +  CDS            EGFP: EGFP is a basic (constitutively fluorescent) green fluorescent protein published in 1996, derived from Aequorea victoria. It is reported to be a rapidly-maturing weak dimer with moderate acid sensitivity.
   6352..6463    +  polyA_signal   bGH poly(A) signal: bovine growth hormone polyadenylation signal
   6568..6708    +  repeat_region  AAV2 ITR: inverted terminal repeat of adeno-associated virus serotype 2 inverted
   6713..6764    -  misc_feature   bom (fragment): basis of mobility region from pBR322
   6783..7238    +  rep_origin     f1 ori (sequence partly withheld): f1 bacteriophage origin of replication; arrow indicates direction of (+) strand synthesis
   7239..7288    -  misc_feature   bom (fragment): basis of mobility region from pBR322
   7390..7425    -  CDS            rop (fragment): Rop protein, which maintains plasmids at low copy number; rop
   7520..7624    +  promoter       AmpR promoter: bla
   7625..8485    +  CDS            AmpR: β-lactamase; bla; confers resistance to ampicillin, carbenicillin, and related antibiotics
   8656..9244    +  rep_origin     ori: high-copy-number ColE1/pMB1/pBR322/pUC origin of replication
