[The description below was written by a language model from this plasmid's Addgene catalogue record and pLannotate feature annotations shown in this document.]
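Description:
PX458_ZNF326_iso1_1 is an all-in-one mammalian CRISPR/Cas9 expression plasmid built on the PX458 backbone, carrying a guide RNA directed at the 3′ end of human ZNF326 isoform 1. It is propagated in E. coli as a high-copy plasmid through a ColE1/pUC-type origin and selected with ampicillin via the β-lactamase (AmpR) cassette. An f1 phage origin is also present, along with small annotated fragments of bom and rop and a single AAV2 inverted terminal repeat that appear to be backbone remnants rather than functional modules.

The payload consists of two expression units. A human U6 RNA polymerase III promoter drives the ZNF326-specific spacer fused to the Streptococcus pyogenes gRNA scaffold; a second, partial scaffold fragment is annotated immediately downstream. A hybrid promoter made of the CMV enhancer, chicken β-actin promoter and a hybrid intron then drives S. pyogenes Cas9. The annotation splits Cas9 into N- and C-terminal portions, but these are contiguous and form one open reading frame. It is followed by a nucleoplasmin nuclear localization signal and an EGFP coding sequence, terminated by a bovine growth hormone polyadenylation signal. The linker between Cas9 and EGFP is not annotated in the feature table. EGFP allows transfected cells to be identified or sorted by fluorescence.

The associated publication describes CRISPR epitope tagging for ChIP-seq of DNA-binding proteins. In that context, the plasmid would be used to cut near the end of the ZNF326 coding region so that an epitope tag can be inserted at the endogenous locus from a separately supplied donor template, which is not part of this construct.
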