Addgene plasmid #128243: PX458_ZNF326_iso1_1
Purpose: Encodes gRNA for 3' target of human ZNF326_iso1
Depositing lab: Richard M. Myers. Depositing organization: HudsonAlpha Institute for Biotechnology. Publication: CETCh-seq: CRISPR epitope tagging ChIP-seq of DNA-binding proteins. Savic D, Partridge EC, Newberry KM, Smith SB, Meadows SK, Roberts BS, Mackiewicz M, Mendenhall EM, Myers RM. Genome Res. 2015 Sep 9. 10.1101/gr.193540.115 PubMed 26355004.
Backbone
  Vector backbone: PX458
  Vector type: CRISPR
Growth in bacteria
  Bacterial resistance: Ampicillin, 100 μg/mL
  Growth temperature: 37°C
  Growth strain: DH5alpha
  Copy number: High Copy
Gene/Insert
  Gene/Insert name: ZNF326_iso1 gRNA
  gRNA/shRNA sequence: GTATAAGGTATTAGATTTAAA
  Species: H. sapiens (human)
  Cloning method: Restriction Enzyme; 5′ cloning site Unknown (unknown if destroyed)
Terms and licenses: Academic/Nonprofit Terms; Industry Terms: Not Available to Industry
How to cite: PX458_ZNF326_iso1_1 was a gift from Richard M. Myers (Addgene plasmid # 128243 ; http://n2t.net/addgene:128243 ; RRID:Addgene_128243)
